Addgene plasmid #46437: pGEX Grb10-SH2
Depositing lab: Bruce Mayer. Depositing organization: University of Connecticut Health Center. Publication: High-throughput phosphotyrosine profiling using SH2 domains. Machida K, Thompson CM, Dierck K, Jablonowski K, Karkkainen S, Liu B, Zhang H, Nash PD, Newman DK, Nollau P, Pawson T, Renkema GH, Saksela K, Schiller MR, Shin DG, Mayer BJ. Mol Cell. 2007 Jun 22;26(6):899-915. 10.1016/j.molcel.2007.05.031 PubMed 17588523.
Backbone
  Vector backbone: pGEX6P1
  Backbone manufacturer: GE Healthcare Biosciences
  Backbone size w/o insert (bp): 4900
  Vector type: Bacterial Expression
Growth in bacteria
  Bacterial resistance: Ampicillin, 100 μg/mL
  Growth temperature: 37°C
  Growth strain: DH5alpha
  Copy number: Low Copy
Gene/Insert
  Gene/Insert name: Grb10 (alt names: GRB10; RSS; IRBP; MEG1; GRB-IR; Grb-10; KIAA0207; GRB10)
  Species: H. sapiens (human)
  Insert size (bp): 375
  Mutation: contains amino acids 435-548
  Entrez Gene: GRB10 (a.k.a. GRB-IR, Grb-10, IRBP, MEG1, RSS)
  Promoter: Tac
  Tag / fusion protein: GST (N terminal on backbone); PreScission (N terminal on backbone)
  Cloning method: Restriction Enzyme; 5′ cloning site BamHI (not destroyed); 3′ cloning site EcoRI (not destroyed)
  Sequencing primers: 5′ pGEX-5; 3′ pGEX-3
Terms and licenses: Academic/Nonprofit Terms; Industry Terms: Not Available to Industry
Depositor comments: The molecular weight of the GST fusion protein is approximately 38.5 kDa
How to cite: pGEX Grb10-SH2 was a gift from Bruce Mayer (Addgene plasmid # 46437 ; http://n2t.net/addgene:46437 ; RRID:Addgene_46437)
