[The description below was written by a language model from this plasmid's Addgene catalogue record and pLannotate feature annotations shown in this document.]
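Description:
pGEX Grb10-SH2 is a bacterial expression plasmid built on the pGEX6P1 backbone for producing the SH2 domain of human GRB10 as a glutathione S-transferase fusion protein in E. coli. The insert, about 375 bp cloned between BamHI and EcoRI sites that both remain intact, encodes amino acids 435–548 of GRB10, an adapter protein that binds activated receptor tyrosine kinases such as the insulin and IGF1 receptors. It sits in frame downstream of the Schistosoma japonicum GST coding sequence. A PreScission protease recognition site lies between the two, so the GST moiety can be cleaved off after glutathione-affinity purification. The depositor notes that the intact fusion protein is approximately 38.5 kDa.

Expression is driven by the tac promoter, a strong trp/lac hybrid, followed by a lac operator. The plasmid also carries its own lacI gene under the lacIq promoter, which supplies enough repressor to keep transcription off until it is induced with IPTG, whatever the host strain. The plasmid replicates from a ColE1/pMB1-type origin, which the catalogue entry lists as low copy, and is selected with ampicillin through the β-lactamase gene. The feature table, from the 5,344 nt depositor full sequence, also detects backbone remnants with no role in expression: fragments of rop and bom, a lacZα segment with its lac promoter and operator, and a short yciV fragment.

The associated publication concerns high-throughput phosphotyrosine profiling with SH2 domains. This suggests the purified GST–SH2 protein is meant as a binding probe for tyrosine-phosphorylated proteins, as one of a panel of SH2 domain reagents.
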