Features (pLannotate 1.2.2; 17 found; start..end, strand, type, name):
      6..107     -  CDS            yciV (fragment): RNAAM_ECOLI - Also known as trpH From Escherichia coli (strain K12).
    183..211     +  promoter       tac promoter: strong E. coli promoter; hybrid between the trp and lac UV5 promoters
    219..235     +  protein_bind   lac operator: The lac repressor binds to the lac operator to inhibit transcription in E. coli. This inhibition can be relieved by adding lactose or isopropyl-β-D-thiogalactopyranoside (IPTG). lac repressor encoded by lacI
    258..911     +  CDS            GST26_SCHJA: Experimental evidence at protein level: Swiss-Prot protein existence level 1. GST isoenzymes appear to play a central role in the parasite detoxification system. Other functions are also suspected including a role in increasing the solubility of haematin in the parasite gut. From Schistosoma japonicum (Blood fluke).
    942..1304    +  CDS            GRB10 (fragment): GRB10_HUMAN - Also known as GRBIR, KIAA0207. Experimental evidence at protein level: Swiss-Prot protein existence level 1. Adapter protein which modulates coupling of a number of cell surface receptor kinases with specific signaling pathways. Binds to, and suppress signals from, activated receptors tyrosine kinases, including the insulin (INSR) and insulin-like growth factor (IGF1R) receptors. The inhibitory effect can be achieved by 2 mechanisms: interference with the signaling pathway and increased receptor degradation. Delays and reduces AKT1 phosphorylation in response to insulin stimulati
   1361..1400    +  CDS            rop (fragment): Rop protein, which maintains plasmids at low copy number; rop
   1502..1542    +  misc_feature   bom (fragment): basis of mobility region from pBR322
   1647..1751    +  promoter       AmpR promoter: bla
   1752..2612    +  CDS            AmpR: β-lactamase; bla; confers resistance to ampicillin, carbenicillin, and related antibiotics
   2783..3371    +  rep_origin     ori: high-copy-number ColE1/pMB1/pBR322/pUC origin of replication
   3557..3608    -  misc_feature   bom (fragment): basis of mobility region from pBR322
   3615..3692    +  promoter       lacIq promoter: lacI (mutant); In the lacIq allele, a single base change in the promoter boosts expression of the lacI gene about 10-fold.
   3693..4775    +  CDS            lacI: lac repressor; lacI; The lac repressor binds to the lac operator to inhibit transcription in E. coli. This inhibition can be relieved by adding lactose or isopropyl-β-D-thiogalactopyranoside (IPTG).
   4788..4809    +  protein_bind   CAP binding site: CAP binding activates transcription in the presence of cAMP. E. coli catabolite activator protein
   4824..4854    +  promoter       lac promoter: promoter for the E. coli lac operon
   4862..4878    +  protein_bind   lac operator: The lac repressor binds to the lac operator to inhibit transcription in E. coli. This inhibition can be relieved by adding lactose or isopropyl-β-D-thiogalactopyranoside (IPTG). lac repressor encoded by lacI
   4898..5071    +  CDS            lacZα: LacZα fragment of β-galactosidase; lacZ fragment
>Addgene plasmid #46437 | pGEX Grb10-SH2 | depositor full sequence | sequence record 65595 | Full Sequence
ACGTTATCGACTGCACGGTGCACCAATGCTTCTGGCGTCAGGCAGCCATCGGAAGCTGTGGTATGGCTGT
GCAGGTCGTAAATCACTGCATAATTCGTGTCGCTCAAGGCGCACTCCCGTTCTGGATAATGTTTTTTGCG
CCGACATCATAACGGTTCTGGCAAATATTCTGAAATGAGCTGTTGACAATTAATCATCGGCTCGTATAAT
GTGTGGAATTGTGAGCGGATAACAATTTCACACAGGAAACAGTATTCATGTCCCCTATACTAGGTTATTG
GAAAATTAAGGGCCTTGTGCAACCCACTCGACTTCTTTTGGAATATCTTGAAGAAAAATATGAAGAGCAT
TTGTATGAGCGCGATGAAGGTGATAAATGGCGAAACAAAAAGTTTGAATTGGGTTTGGAGTTTCCCAATC
TTCCTTATTATATTGATGGTGATGTTAAATTAACACAGTCTATGGCCATCATACGTTATATAGCTGACAA
GCACAACATGTTGGGTGGTTGTCCAAAAGAGCGTGCAGAGATTTCAATGCTTGAAGGAGCGGTTTTGGAT
ATTAGATACGGTGTTTCGAGAATTGCATATAGTAAAGACTTTGAAACTCTCAAAGTTGATTTTCTTAGCA
AGCTACCTGAAATGCTGAAAATGTTCGAAGATCGTTTATGTCATAAAACATATTTAAATGGTGATCATGT
AACCCATCCTGACTTCATGTTGTATGACGCTCTTGATGTTGTTTTATACATGGACCCAATGTGCCTGGAT
GCGTTCCCAAAATTAGTTTGTTTTAAAAAACGTATTGAAGCTATCCCACAAATTGATAAGTACTTGAAAT
CCAGCAAGTATATAGCATGGCCTTTGCAGGGCTGGCAAGCCACGTTTGGTGGTGGCGACCATCCTCCAAA
ATCGGATCTGGAAGTTCTGTTCCAGGGGCCCCTGGGATCCGGGCGCGCCATGTCTACCCTAAGTACAGTG
ATTCACAGGACACAGCACTGGTTTCACGGGAGGATCTCCAGGGAGGAATCCCACAGGATCATTAAACAGC
AAGGGCTCGTGGATGGGCTTTTTCTCCTCCGTGACAGCCAGAGTAATCCAAAGGCATTTGTACTCACACT
GTGTCATCACCAGAAAATTAAAAATTTCCAGATCTTACCTTGCGAGGACGACGGGCAGACGTTCTTCAGC
CTAGATGACGGGAACACCAAATTCTCTGACCTGATCCAGCTGGTTGACTTTTACCAGCTGAACAAAGGAG
TCCTGCCTTGCAAACTCAAGCACCACTGCATCCGAGTGGCCTTATTAATTAACGAATTCCCGGGTCGACT
CGAGCGGCCGCATCGTGACTGACTGACGATCTGCCTCGCGCGTTTCGGTGATGACGGTGAAAACCTCTGA
CACATGCAGCTCCCGGAGACGGTCACAGCTTGTCTGTAAGCGGATGCCGGGAGCAGACAAGCCCGTCAGG
GCGCGTCAGCGGGTGTTGGCGGGTGTCGGGGCGCAGCCATGACCCAGTCACGTAGCGATAGCGGAGTGTA
TAATTCTTGAAGACGAAAGGGCCTCGTGATACGCCTATTTTTATAGGTTAATGTCATGATAATAATGGTT
TCTTAGACGTCAGGTGGCACTTTTCGGGGAAATGTGCGCGGAACCCCTATTTGTTTATTTTTCTAAATAC
ATTCAAATATGTATCCGCTCATGAGACAATAACCCTGATAAATGCTTCAATAATATTGAAAAAGGAAGAG
TATGAGTATTCAACATTTCCGTGTCGCCCTTATTCCCTTTTTTGCGGCATTTTGCCTTCCTGTTTTTGCT
CACCCAGAAACGCTGGTGAAAGTAAAAGATGCTGAAGATCAGTTGGGTGCACGAGTGGGTTACATCGAAC
TGGATCTCAACAGCGGTAAGATCCTTGAGAGTTTTCGCCCCGAAGAACGTTTTCCAATGATGAGCACTTT
TAAAGTTCTGCTATGTGGCGCGGTATTATCCCGTGTTGACGCCGGGCAAGAGCAACTCGGTCGCCGCATA
CACTATTCTCAGAATGACTTGGTTGAGTACTCACCAGTCACAGAAAAGCATCTTACGGATGGCATGACAG
TAAGAGAATTATGCAGTGCTGCCATAACCATGAGTGATAACACTGCGGCCAACTTACTTCTGACAACGAT
CGGAGGACCGAAGGAGCTAACCGCTTTTTTGCACAACATGGGGGATCATGTAACTCGCCTTGATCGTTGG
GAACCGGAGCTGAATGAAGCCATACCAAACGACGAGCGTGACACCACGATGCCTGCAGCAATGGCAACAA
CGTTGCGCAAACTATTAACTGGCGAACTACTTACTCTAGCTTCCCGGCAACAATTAATAGACTGGATGGA
GGCGGATAAAGTTGCAGGACCACTTCTGCGCTCGGCCCTTCCGGCTGGCTGGTTTATTGCTGATAAATCT
GGAGCCGGTGAGCGTGGGTCTCGCGGTATCATTGCAGCACTGGGGCCAGATGGTAAGCCCTCCCGTATCG
TAGTTATCTACACGACGGGGAGTCAGGCAACTATGGATGAACGAAATAGACAGATCGCTGAGATAGGTGC
CTCACTGATTAAGCATTGGTAACTGTCAGACCAAGTTTACTCATATATACTTTAGATTGATTTAAAACTT
CATTTTTAATTTAAAAGGATCTAGGTGAAGATCCTTTTTGATAATCTCATGACCAAAATCCCTTAACGTG
AGTTTTCGTTCCACTGAGCGTCAGACCCCGTAGAAAAGATCAAAGGATCTTCTTGAGATCCTTTTTTTCT
GCGCGTAATCTGCTGCTTGCAAACAAAAAAACCACCGCTACCAGCGGTGGTTTGTTTGCCGGATCAAGAG
CTACCAACTCTTTTTCCGAAGGTAACTGGCTTCAGCAGAGCGCAGATACCAAATACTGTCCTTCTAGTGT
AGCCGTAGTTAGGCCACCACTTCAAGAACTCTGTAGCACCGCCTACATACCTCGCTCTGCTAATCCTGTT
ACCAGTGGCTGCTGCCAGTGGCGATAAGTCGTGTCTTACCGGGTTGGACTCAAGACGATAGTTACCGGAT
AAGGCGCAGCGGTCGGGCTGAACGGGGGGTTCGTGCACACAGCCCAGCTTGGAGCGAACGACCTACACCG
AACTGAGATACCTACAGCGTGAGCTATGAGAAAGCGCCACGCTTCCCGAAGGGAGAAAGGCGGACAGGTA
TCCGGTAAGCGGCAGGGTCGGAACAGGAGAGCGCACGAGGGAGCTTCCAGGGGGAAACGCCTGGTATCTT
TATAGTCCTGTCGGGTTTCGCCACCTCTGACTTGAGCGTCGATTTTTGTGATGCTCGTCAGGGGGGCGGA
GCCTATGGAAAAACGCCAGCAACGCGGCCTTTTTACGGTTCCTGGCCTTTTGCTGGCCTTTTGCTCACAT
GTTCTTTCCTGCGTTATCCCCTGATTCTGTGGATAACCGTATTACCGCCTTTGAGTGAGCTGATACCGCT
CGCCGCAGCCGAACGACCGAGCGCAGCGAGTCAGTGAGCGAGGAAGCGGAAGAGCGCCTGATGCGGTATT
TTCTCCTTACGCATCTGTGCGGTATTTCACACCGCATAAATTCCGACACCATCGAATGGTGCAAAACCTT
TCGCGGTATGGCATGATAGCGCCCGGAAGAGAGTCAATTCAGGGTGGTGAATGTGAAACCAGTAACGTTA
TACGATGTCGCAGAGTATGCCGGTGTCTCTTATCAGACCGTTTCCCGCGTGGTGAACCAGGCCAGCCACG
TTTCTGCGAAAACGCGGGAAAAAGTGGAAGCGGCGATGGCGGAGCTGAATTACATTCCCAACCGCGTGGC
ACAACAACTGGCGGGCAAACAGTCGTTGCTGATTGGCGTTGCCACCTCCAGTCTGGCCCTGCACGCGCCG
TCGCAAATTGTCGCGGCGATTAAATCTCGCGCCGATCAACTGGGTGCCAGCGTGGTGGTGTCGATGGTAG
AACGAAGCGGCGTCGAAGCCTGTAAAGCGGCGGTGCACAATCTTCTCGCGCAACGCGTCAGTGGGCTGAT
CATTAACTATCCGCTGGATGACCAGGATGCCATTGCTGTGGAAGCTGCCTGCACTAATGTTCCGGCGTTA
TTTCTTGATGTCTCTGACCAGACACCCATCAACAGTATTATTTTCTCCCATGAAGACGGTACGCGACTGG
GCGTGGAGCATCTGGTCGCATTGGGTCACCAGCAAATCGCGCTGTTAGCGGGCCCATTAAGTTCTGTCTC
GGCGCGTCTGCGTCTGGCTGGCTGGCATAAATATCTCACTCGCAATCAAATTCAGCCGATAGCGGAACGG
GAAGGCGACTGGAGTGCCATGTCCGGTTTTCAACAAACCATGCAAATGCTGAATGAGGGCATCGTTCCCA
CTGCGATGCTGGTTGCCAACGATCAGATGGCGCTGGGCGCAATGCGCGCCATTACCGAGTCCGGGCTGCG
CGTTGGTGCGGATATCTCGGTAGTGGGATACGACGATACCGAAGACAGCTCATGTTATATCCCGCCGTCA
ACCACCATCAAACAGGATTTTCGCCTGCTGGGGCAAACCAGCGTGGACCGCTTGCTGCAACTCTCTCAGG
GCCAGGCGGTGAAGGGCAATCAGCTGTTGCCCGTCTCACTGGTGAAAAGAAAAACCACCCTGGCGCCCAA
TACGCAAACCGCCTCTCCCCGCGCGTTGGCCGATTCATTAATGCAGCTGGCACGACAGGTTTCCCGACTG
GAAAGCGGGCAGTGAGCGCAACGCAATTAATGTGAGTTAGCTCACTCATTAGGCACCCCAGGCTTTACAC
TTTATGCTTCCGGCTCGTATGTTGTGTGGAATTGTGAGCGGATAACAATTTCACACAGGAAACAGCTATG
ACCATGATTACGGATTCACTGGCCGTCGTTTTACAACGTCGTGACTGGGAAAACCCTGGCGTTACCCAAC
TTAATCGCCTTGCAGCACATCCCCCTTTCGCCAGCTGGCGTAATAGCGAAGAGGCCCGCACCGATCGCCC
TTCCCAACAGTTGCGCAGCCTGAATGGCGAATGGCGCTTTGCCTGGTTTCCGGCACCAGAAGCGGTGCCG
GAAAGCTGGCTGGAGTGCGATCTTCCTGAGGCCGATACTGTCGTCGTCCCCTCAAACTGGCAGATGCACG
GTTACGATGCGCCCATCTACACCAACGTAACCTATCCCATTACGGTCAATCCGCCGTTTGTTCCCACGGA
GAATCCGACGGGTTGTTACTCGCTCACATTTAATGTTGATGAAAGCTGGCTACAGGAAGGCCAGACGCGA
ATTATTTTTGATGGCGTTGGAATT
