>Addgene plasmid #46437 | pGEX Grb10-SH2 | depositor partial sequence | sequence record 65596 | Insert sequence
GGATCCGGGCGCGCCATGTCTACCCTAAGTACAGTGATTCACAGGACACAGCACTGGTTTCACGGGAGGA
TCTCCAGGGAGGAATCCCACAGGATCATTAAACAGCAAGGGCTCGTGGATGGGCTTTTTCTCCTCCGTGA
CAGCCAGAGTAATCCAAAGGCATTTGTACTCACACTGTGTCATCACCAGAAAATTAAAAATTTCCAGATC
TTACCTTGCGAGGACGACGGGCAGACGTTCTTCAGCCTAGATGACGGGAACACCAAATTCTCTGACCTGA
TCCAGCTGGTTGACTTTTACCAGCTGAACAAAGGAGTCCTGCCTTGCAAACTCAAGCACCACTGCATCCG
AGTGGCCTTATTAATTAACGAATTC
