>Addgene plasmid #46437 | pGEX Grb10-SH2 | addgene partial sequence | sequence record 66984 | pGEX5
CATCCCAATCGGACTGGAGTTCTGTTCCAGGGGCCCCTGGGATCCGGGCGCGCCATGTCTACCCTAAGTA
CAGTGATTCACAGGACACAGCACTGGTTTCACGGGAGGATCTCCAGGGAGGAATCCCACAGGATCATTAA
ACAGCAAGGGCTCGTGGATGGGCTTTTTCTCCTCCGTGACAGCCAGAGTAATCCAAAGGCATTTGTACTC
ACACTGTGTCATCACCAGAAAATTAAAAATTTCCAGATCTTACCTTGCGAGGACGACGGGCAGACGTTCT
TCAGCCTAGATGACGGGAACACCAAATTCTCTGACCTGATCCAGCTGGTTGACTTTTACCAGCTGAACAA
AGGAGTCCTGCCTTGCAAACTCAAGCACCACTGCATCCGAGTGGCCTTATTAATTAACGAATTCCCGGGT
CGACTCGAGCGGCCGCATCGTGACTGACTGACGATCTGCCTCGCGCGTTTCGGTGATGACGGTGAAAACC
TCTGACACATGCAGCTCCCGGAGACGGTCACAGCTTGTCTGTAAGCGGATGCCGGGAGCAGACAAGCCCG
TCAGGGCGCGTCAGCGGGTGTTGGCGGGTGTCGGGGCGCAGCCATGACCCAGTCACGTAGCGATAGCGGA
GTGTATAATTCTTGAAGACGAAAGGGCCTCGTGATACGCCTATTTTTATAGGTTAATGTCATGATAATAA
TGGTTTCTTAGACGTCAGGTGGCACTTTTCGGGGAAATGTGCGCGGAACCCCTATTTGTTTATTTTTCTA
AATACATTCAAATATGTATCCGCTCATGAGACAATAACCCTGATAAATGCTTCAATAATATTGAAAAAGG
AAGAGTATGAGTATTCAACATTTCCGTGTCGCCCTTATTCCCTTTTTTGCGGCATTTTGCCTTCCTGTTT
TTGCTCACCCAGAAACGCTGGTGAAGTAAAANATGCTGAAAATCAATTNGGGTGCACGA
